>Addgene plasmid #208393 | pBABE-puro-Halo-hMRE11(wt) | addgene full sequence | sequence record 412381 | Addgene NGS Result
TAAGCCCTCCCGTATCGTAGTTATCTACACGACGGGGAGTCAGGCAACTATGGATGAACGAAATAGACAG
ATCGCTGAGATAGGTGCCTCACTGATTAAGCATTGGTAACTGTCAGACCAAGTTTACTCATATATACTTT
AGATTGATTTGCGGCCGCAAAAGGATCTAGGTGAAGATCCTTTTTGATAATCTCATGACCAAAATCCCTT
AACGTGAGTTTTCGTTCCACTGAGCGTCAGACCCCGTAGAAAAGATCAAAGGATCTTCTTGAGATCCTTT
TTTTCTGCGCGTAATCTGCTGCTTGCAAACAAAAAAACCACCGCTACCAGCGGTGGTTTGTTTGCCGGAT
CAAGAGCTACCAACTCTTTTTCCGAAGGTAACTGGCTTCAGCAGAGCGCAGATACCAAATACTGTTCTTC
TAGTGTAGCCGTAGTTAGGCCACCACTTCAAGAACTCTGTAGCACCGCCTACATACCTCGCTCTGCTAAT
CCTGTTACCAGTGGCTGCTGCCAGTGGCGATAAGTCGTGTCTTACCGGGTTGGACTCAAGACGATAGTTA
CCGGATAAGGCGCAGCGGTCGGGCTGAACGGGGGGTTCGTGCACACAGCCCAGCTTGGAGCGAACGACCT
ACACCGAACTGAGATACCTACAGCGTGAGCTATGAGAAAGCGCCACGCTTCCCGAAGGGAGAAAGGCGGA
CAGGTATCCGGTAAGCGGCAGGGTCGGAACAGGAGAGCGCACGAGGGAGCTTCCAGGGGGAAACGCCTGG
TATCTTTATAGTCCTGTCGGGTTTCGCCACCTCTGACTTGAGCGTCGATTTTTGTGATGCTCGTCAGGGG
GGCGGAGCCTATGGAAAAACGCCAGCAACGCGGCCTTTTTACGGTTCCTGGCCTTTTGCTGGCCTTTTGC
TCACATGTTCTTTCCTGCGTTATCCCCTGATTCTGTGGATAACCGTATTACCGCCTTTGAGTGAGCTGAT
ACCGCTCGCCGCAGCCGAACGACCGAGCGCAGCGAGTCAGTGAGCGAGGAAGCGGAAGAGCGCCCAATAC
GCAAACCGCCTCTCCCCGCGCGTTGGCCGATTCATTAATGCAACTATGGCCATTTAATGTAAATACTTAA
GAAAAAAAACCAAATTAATTTTGATACATGCTGCATGTGAAAGACCCCCGCTGACGGGTAGTCAATCACT
CAGAGGAGACCCTCCCAAGGAACAGCGAGACCACAAGTCGGATGCAACTGCAAGAGGGTTTATTGGATAC
ACGGGTACCCGGGCGACTCAGTCAATCGGAGGACTGGCGCCCCGAGTGAGGGGTTGTGGGCTCTTTTATT
GAGCTCGGGGAGCAGAAGCGCGCGAACAGAAGCGAGAAGCGAACTGATTGGTTAGTTCAAATAAGGCACA
GGGTCATTTCAGGTCCTTGGGGCACCCTGGAAACATCTGATGGTTCTCTAGAAACTGCTGAGGGCTGGAC
CGCATCTGGGGACCATCTGTTCTTGGCCCTGAGCCGGGGCAGGAACTGCTTACCACAGATATCCTGTTTG
GCCCATATTCAGCTGTTCCATCTGTTCTTGGCCCTGAGCCGGGGCAGGAACTGCTTACCACAGATATCCT
GTTTGGCCCATATTCAGCTGTTCCATCTGTTCCTGACCTTGATCTGAACTTCTCTATTCTCAGTTATGTA
TTTTTCCATGCCTTGCAAAATGGCGTTACTTAAGCTAGCTTGCCAAACCTACAGGTGGGGTCTTTCATTC
CCCCCTTTTTCTGGAGACTAAATAAAATCTTTTATTTTATCGATGCATGGGGTCGTGCGCTCCTTTCGGT
CGGGCGCTGCGGGTCGTGGGGCGGGCGTCAGGCACCGGGCTTGCGGGTCATGCACCAGGTGCGCGGTCCT
TCGGGCACCTCGACGTCGGCGGTGACGGTGAAGCCGAGCCGCTCGTAGAAGGGGAGGTTGCGGGGCGCGG
AGGTCTCCAGGAAGGCGGGCACCCCGGCGCGCTCGGCCGCCTCCACTCCGGGGAGCACGACGGCGCTGCC
CAGACCCTTGCCCTGGTGGTCGGGCGAGACGCCGACGGTGGCCAGGAACCACGCGGGCTCCTTGGGCCGG
TGCGGCGCCAGGAGGCCTTCCATCTGTTGCTGCGCGGCCAGCCGGGAACCGCTCAACTCGGCCATGCGCG
GGCCGATCTCGGCGAACACCGCCCCCGCTTCGACGCTCTCCGGCGTGGTCCAGACCGCCACCGCGGCGCC
GTCGTCCGCGACCCACACCTTGCCGATGTCGAGCCCGACGCGCGTGAGGAAGAGTTCTTGCAGCTCGGTG
ACCCGCTCGATGTGGCGGTCCGGATCGACGGTGTGGCGCGTGGCGGGGTAGTCGGCGAACGCGGCGGCGA
GGGTGCGTACGGCCCTGGGGACGTCGTCGCGGGTGGCGAGGCGCACCGTGGGCTTGTACTCGGTCATGGT
AAGCTTTTTGCAAAAGCCTAGGCCTCCAAAAAAGCCTCCTCACTACTTCTGGAATAGCTCAGAGGCCGAG
GCGGCCTCGGCCTCTGCATAAATAAAAAAAATTAGTCAGCCATGGGGCGGAGAATGGGCGGAACTGGGCG
GAGTTAGGGGCGGGATGGGCGGAGTTAGGGGCGGGACTATGGTTGCTGACTAATTGAGATGCATGCTTTG
CATACTTCTGCCTGCTGGGGAGCCTGGGGACTTTCCACACCTGGTTGCTGACTAATTGAGATGCATGCTT
TGCATACTTCTGCCTGCTGGGGAGCCTGGGGACTTTCCACACCCTAACTGACACACATTCCACAGGGTCG
ACTGCATTATCTTCTATTTCTTCTTAAAGAACTAGTGTTCATAAAAGGATCATCATCATCATCCTCACTT
GATTCAAAATCAACCCCTTTCGATACTTGACTCTGGGACATGATTTTGCTGGATGATGTGCTGGACCACC
TTTGATCTGTCTTTGAAGTGGTAGGAAAAATGTCTTCTTCCACATCTGATTCATCTACCTCAATCACCTC
TGAATAATTCTTAGTAGTGACATTTCGGGAAGGCTGCTGTCTTGTAGATTTAAAGGCATCTATAATAGAC
ATATTTCTAGATGCTGACACAGCAGTCTTTGAGTTCCTGCTACGGGTAGAAGTCTCCAGACCAGTGTCTG
CTCTTCCTCTTTGAGACCCTCCTCTCGATGCTGAATTCTGCCCTCTTCCACCTCTTCGACCTCTTCCTCG
GCCTCTTCCTTTGTTGGTTGCTGCTGAGATGCTATCATCAGAGTCATTAGCCATCTGTTCTGCTAAATCT
ATACTCATAAGGTCATCAGCACTAAAGGCAGAAGCAGACTCCTCTGACTGAGATCTGAGTGCTCTGGCCC
TGGTCATAGCCTCACGGACTTCATCATCTTCTTCATTAGTATTTTTTTGTCTGGTTTCTCTGAAACGACG
TACCTCCTCATCGATTTTGTCTTCGAGGGCATCAATGTGACGTTCTTTAAGAAATCGCTGTGTTTTTTCC
AACTGGTATTTCACTAATTCCTCAATGGCATCTTTCTCCTCCTTGTCCACAAATTCTTGTACTGCTTCAC
CCATCCCTCTTTCTGTTAGCAGTGAGAGCTGCACATTCTTCTCTGCGGTTTGAAAGTACTGTTTTACAAG
ATCTTCTACCCTTAAAGTTGTTCCTTCTGAAGGCTTTGTGATAAGTTTCCCAAAGTTGATCTCTTCTCCT
GTTTTTTCCTTTTGTTCTCTATGCCTGAAAAAATGGATAATGTCTTTTGGATTAGCTACCCGATCCACAA
ATTTCTGGCTAAAGCGAAGAACACTGAAAGGTTCAAAACCTCCACTATAGTCCACTCGCAGTCGTACAAG
AGGCTTCTCTGGCTGGTGAGAATTACCCAGACGTTCCCGTTCAGCATTTTCAAGCATTTCTTCAATCTTC
TCCAAACAGAAGCTTTGTATGGCTTGGGTTACTTTAGGATTATCTGGGTTAAAAATGTCTGGATGATTAG
CTAGAACAATATCCTCCATGAAAAACTGCCGCACTGTGTGAAGAGGAATTTTATGCATATTCATCTTCCT
CCCTTTAATACGCAGCAAACCAACATGTTTCTTTACAGCTTCTCCTGGGGAAAGAGAAGTAACCACTGAG
CTTCCAGGTTGTGAGATATAAAACAGCTGTTGTTCATTTTTGGTTGGAGCTATTTTACACTCATGTTCAT
GGCCCCAGATAACAAGATCAATGAAGTCATCCAAAAATTGTTCTGGAATGAAGTTAGTACTTCCATGTTT
ACTCCTGTTCTGATGAATCACAAATAAGTTAAACCAAGAGTTCTCATCTTCCTTTGGTCTCAACATTGTT
ACTTTTTTATTGACAAACATTCGATAGAGCCTTTCATCTGGAATGGATCCTAAACCATATAGCGCAATCT
TTGTGCTTCCTTTTTGAAGCAAAACCGGACTAATGTCTATCTTCTCCACAGACATTGAACGTCCAAAGTG
ATTTACAAATCCAGCACAACTTAAAATGTCCAAGGCACAAAGTGCATCTGCCCCTGTGGGATCGTCATGA
TTGCCATGAATACTAAACACTGGAATTGAAATGTTGAGGTTGCCATCTTGATAGTTCACCCATGGAAACT
TACTAAAACCAAAGTTGACTGACTGATCACTGAGAATTTCAAACTGGACAGGCCGATCACCCATACAATA
TTTTCTTAATAACTCGAGGCAGGTATGTAATGTTTTCCTTGAGGGCTTATTTTCATGAAAAAGATCACCA
CCTAACAAAATAAAATCCACTTCATTTTCCTGGGCAAGTCTTAAAATTTCATCGAGTGTTACAAACGTAT
CATTTCCTCTGACTGCATCTTTCTCCATAAATCCAAGATGAATATCTGTTGCAACTAATATTTTAAATGT
GTTTTCATCATCAAGTGCATCTGCAGTACTCATAGATCTGTTATCGCTCTGAAAGTACAGATCCTCAGTG
GTTGGCTCACCGGAAATCTCCAGAGTAGACAGCCAGCGCGCGATCTCGCTGCCGATCAGGTCCGGGTTGT
CTTCTTGCAGCAGATTCAGACCCGGGCCGATGTCCACAGCCTTGCAGTTAGGCAGGCTTTTGGCCAGGCG
AGCGGCTTCGGCCGGTGGGATCAGAACGCCTGGGGTGCCCCAGAACAGCAGCTTCGGGACAGGGGACTGG
TGCAGCCAGTCCATGTATTCTTCGACCAGCGCGACGATGTTCGCTGGCTCACCGGCGATTGGCAGCTCGT
TTGGGAAGCGCCACAGTGGCTCGCGGTCAACAGGATTCAGGAACGGCTCGCGGTAATGGTCCATCTCGAC
TTCAGTCAGCGGGCGGACGACACCCATCGGCAGCGTACCCTCGATAAAAACGTTCTGATCGATGATCAGC
TTGCGGCCGACGTCGGTGGTGCGGAAGGCCTGGAAGGTCTCGCGGGCAAATTCTGGCCATTCGTCCCAGG
TCGGGATAGGGCGGATGAACTCCATAAATGCAATACCTTTGACGCGCTCTGGATTGCGCTTGGCCCAGTG
GAAACCCAGAGCGGAGCCCCAGTCGTGAATGACCAGGACGACCTCTTCCAGACCCAGGGCTTCGATGAAG
GCATCCATGAAGCGGACGTGGTCGTCGAAGAAATAACCCAGGTCTGGTTTGTCGGATTTGCCCATACCGA
TCAGGTCTGGAGCAATGCAGCGATGGGTCGGTGCAACATGCGGGATGATGTTGCGCCACACGTAGGAGGA
GGTCGGGTTACCGTGCAGGAACAGCACAGGGGTGCCATCGCGCGGACCAACATCGACGTAGTGCATGCGC
TCGCCCAGGACTTCCACATAATGGGGGTCGAATGGAAAGCCAGTACCGATTTCTGCCATGGTGGCGACCG
GTAGCGTACCACCACACTGGGATCCGGCCGGCGCCTAGAGAAGGAGTGAGGGCTGGATAAAGGGAGGATC
GAGGCGGGGTCGAACGAGGAGGTTCAAGGGGGAGAGACGGGGCGGATGGAGGAAGAGGAGGCGGAGGCTT
AGGGTGTACAAAGGGCTTGACCCAGGGAGGGGGGTCAAAAGCCAAGGCTTCCCAGGTCACGATGTAGGGG
ACCTGGTCTGGGTGTCCATGCGGGCCAGGTGAAAAGACCTTGATCTTAACCTGGGTGATGAGGTCTCGGT
TAAAGGTGCCGTCTCGCGGCCATCCGACGTTAAAGGTTGGCCATTCTGCAGAGCAGAAGGTAACCCAACG
TCTCTTCTTGACATCTACCGACTGGTTGTGAGCGATCCGCTCGACATCTTTCCAGTGACCTAAGGTCAAA
CTTAAGGGAGTGGTAACAGTCTGGCCCTAATTTTCAGACAAATACAGAAACACAGTCAGACAGAGACAAC
ACAGAACGATGCTGCAGCGCTGCAGCAGACAAGACGCGCGGCTTCGGTTCCAAACCGAAAGCAAAAATTC
AGACGGAGGCGGGAACTGTTTTAGGTTCTCGTCTCCTACCAGAACCACATATCCTGACGGGGTCGGATTC
CACATCGACTCCCTTCCTCAGGTCGGGCCACAAAAACGGCCCCCAAAGTCCCTGGGACGTCTCCCAGGGT
TGCGGCCGGGTGTTCAGAACTCGTCAGTTCCACCACGGGTCCGCCAGATACAGAGCTAGTTAGCTAACTA
GTACCGACGCAGGCGCATAAAATCAGTCATAGACACTAGACAATCGGACAGACACAGATAAGTTGCTGGC
CAGCTTGCCTCCCGGTGGTGGGTCGGTGGTCCCTGGGCAGGGGTCTCCCGATCCCGGACGAGCCCCCAAA
TGAAAGACCCCCGCTGACGGGTAGTCAATCACTCAGAGGAGACCCTCCCAAGGAACAGCGAGACCACAAG
TCGGATGCAACTGCAAGAGGGTTTATTGGATACACGGGTACCCGGGCGACTCAGTCAATCGGAGGACTGG
CGCCCCGAGTGAGGGGTTGTGGGCTCTTTTATTGAGCTCGGGGAGCAGAAGCGCGCGAACAGAAGCGAGA
AGCGAACTGATTGGTTAGTTCAAATAAGGCACAGGGTCATTTCAGGTCCTTGGGGCACCCTGGAAACATC
TGATGGTTCTCTAGAAACTGCTGAGGGCTGGACCGCATCTGGGGACCATCTGTTCTTGGCCCTGAGCCGG
GGCAGGAACTGCTTACCACAGATATCCTGTTTGGCCCATATTCAGCTGTTCCATCTGTTCTTGGCCCTGA
GCCGGGGCAGGAACTGCTTACCACAGATATCCTGTTTGGCCCATATTCAGGCTGCAGGTGGCACTTTTCG
GGGAAATGTGCGCGGAACCCCTATTTGTTTATTTTTCTAAATACATTCAAATATGTATCCGCTCATGAGA
CAATAACCCTGATAAATGCTTCAATAATATTGAAAAAGGAAGAGTATGAGTATTCAACATTTCCGTGTCG
CCCTTATTCCCTTTTTTGCGGCATTTTGCCTTCCTGTTTTTGCTCACCCAGAAACGCTGGTGAAAGTAAA
AGATGCTGAAGATCAGTTGGGTGCACGAGTGGGTTACATCGAACTGGATCTCAACAGCGGTAAGATCCTT
GAGAGTTTTCGCCCCGAAGAACGTTTTCCAATGATGAGCACTTTTAAAGTTCTGCTATGTGGCGCGGTAT
TATCCCGTATTGACGCCGGGCAAGAGCAACTCGGTCGCCGCATACACTATTCTCAGAATGACTTGGTTGA
GTACTCACCAGTCACAGAAAAGCATCTTACGGATGGCATGACAGTAAGAGAATTATGCAGTGCTGCCATA
ACCATGAGTGATAACACTGCGGCCAACTTACTTCTGACAACGATCGGAGGACCGAAGGAGCTAACCGCTT
TTTTGCACAACATGGGGGATCATGTAACTCGCCTTGATCGTTGGGAACCGGAGCTGAATGAAGCCATACC
AAACGACGAGCGTGACACCACGATGCCTGTAGCAATGGCAACAACGTTGCGCAAACTATTAACTGGCGAA
CTACTTACTCTAGCTTCCCGGCAACAATTAATAGACTGGATGGAGGCGGATAAAGTTGCAGGACCACTTC
TGCGCTCGGCCCTTCCGGCTGGCTGGTTTATTGCTGATAAATCTGGAGCCGGTGAGCGTGGGTCTCGCGG
TATCATTGCAGCACTGGGGCCAGATGG
Features (pLannotate 1.2.2; 14 found; start..end, strand, type, name):
    269..857     +  rep_origin     ori: high-copy-number ColE1/pMB1/pBR322/pUC origin of replication
   1040..1092    +  CDS            lacI (fragment): lac repressor; lacI; The lac repressor binds to the lac operator to inhibit transcription in E. coli. This inhibition can be relieved by adding lactose or isopropyl-β-D-thiogalactopyranoside (IPTG).
   1158..1627    -  LTR            LTR: long terminal repeat from Moloney murine leukemia virus
   1628..1749    -  LTR            3' LTR (ΔU3) (fragment): self-inactivating 3' long terminal repeat (LTR) from Moloney murine leukemia virus
   1848..2447    -  CDS            PuroR: puromycin N-acetyltransferase; pac from Streptomyces alboniger; confers resistance to puromycin
   2457..2786    -  promoter       SV40 promoter: SV40 enhancer and early promoter
   2810..4933    -  CDS            MRE11: MRE11_HUMAN - Also known as HNGS1, MRE11A. Experimental evidence at protein level: Swiss-Prot protein existence level 1. Component of the MRN complex, which plays a central role in double-strand break (DSB) repair, DNA recombination, maintenance of telomere integrity and meiosis (PubMed:9651580, PubMed:9590181, PubMed:9705271, PubMed:11741547, PubMed:29670289). The complex possesses single-strand endonuclease activity and double-strand- specific 3'-5' exonuclease activity, which are provided by MRE11 (PubMed:9651580, PubMed:9590181, PubMed:9705271, PubMed:11741547, PubMed:29670289). RAD50 may
   4946..4966    -  CDS            TEV site: tobacco etch virus (TEV) protease recognition and cleavage site
   4980..5869    -  CDS            HaloTag® (fragment): modified bacterial dehalogenase that forms covalent bonds with chloroalkane derivatives
   5910..6326    -  CDS            gag (truncated): truncated Moloney murine leukemia virus (MMLV) gag gene lacking the start codon
   6393..6667    -  misc_feature   MESV Ψ (fragment): packaging signal of murine embryonic stem cell virus
   6791..7260    -  LTR            LTR: long terminal repeat from Moloney murine leukemia virus
   7291..7395    +  promoter       AmpR promoter: bla
   7396..109     +  CDS            AmpR (across the origin): β-lactamase; bla; confers resistance to ampicillin, carbenicillin, and related antibiotics
