[The description below was written by a language model from this plasmid's Addgene catalogue record and pLannotate feature annotations shown in this document.]
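Description:
pBABE-puro-Halo-hMRE11(wt) is a Moloney murine leukemia virus-based retroviral expression vector of about 8.1 kb, built on a pBABE-Puro-Halo backbone and intended for making stable mammalian cell lines that express HaloTag-fused human MRE11. In bacteria it is maintained through a high-copy ColE1/pUC-type origin and selected with ampicillin via the bla gene and its native promoter.

The viral portion is flanked by MMLV long terminal repeats and carries a packaging signal followed by a truncated gag segment lacking its start codon, which together allow the transcript to be packaged into retroviral particles when the structural proteins are supplied in trans by packaging cells. No separate internal promoter is annotated upstream of the fusion gene, so expression is presumably driven from the 5' LTR, as is usual for pBABE vectors. The open reading frame runs HaloTag, a TEV protease cleavage site, then the full MRE11 coding sequence, placing the tag at the N-terminus. HaloTag is a modified dehalogenase that bonds covalently to chloroalkane ligands, which allows fluorescent labelling or capture of the fusion, and the TEV site permits removal of the tag. Downstream, an SV40 enhancer/early promoter drives puromycin N-acetyltransferase for selection of transduced cells. The insert was introduced by Gateway cloning.

MRE11 is the nuclease subunit of the MRN complex involved in double-strand break repair. The record is inconsistent on one point: the name and purpose describe wild-type MRE11, while the mutation field lists H129N, and the feature table cannot resolve this. The "Luciferase" vector-type label is also not supported by any annotated feature.
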