Addgene plasmid #208393: pBABE-puro-Halo-hMRE11(wt)
Purpose: To generate stable cell line expressing Halo-human MRE11(WT) by Retroviral infection.
Depositing lab: Gaorav Gupta. Depositing organization: University of North Carolina at Chapel Hill. Publication: MRE11 liberates cGAS from nucleosome sequestration during tumorigenesis. Cho MG, Kumar RJ, Lin CC, Boyer JA, Shahir JA, Fagan-Solis K, Simpson DA, Fan C, Foster CE, Goddard AM, Lerner LM, Ellington SW, Wang Q, Wang Y, Ho AY, Liu P, Perou CM, Zhang Q, McGinty RK, Purvis JE, Gupta GP. Nature. 2024 Jan 10. doi: 10.1038/s41586-023-06889-6. PubMed 38200309.
Backbone
  Vector backbone: pBABE-Puro-Halo
  Vector type: Mammalian Expression, Retroviral, Luciferase
Growth in bacteria
  Bacterial resistance: Ampicillin, 100 μg/mL
  Growth temperature: 37°C
  Growth strain: NEB Stable
  Copy number: High Copy
Gene/Insert
  Gene/Insert name: Human MRE11
  Species: H. sapiens (human)
  Mutation: H129N
  Entrez Gene: MRE11 (a.k.a. ATLD, HNGS1, MRE11A, MRE11B)
  Cloning method: Gateway Cloning
  Sequencing primers: 5′ Unknown
Terms and licenses: Academic/Nonprofit Terms; Industry Terms: Not Available to Industry
How to cite: pBABE-puro-Halo-hMRE11(wt) was a gift from Gaorav Gupta (Addgene plasmid # 208393 ; http://n2t.net/addgene:208393 ; RRID:Addgene_208393)
